Addgene plasmid #229974: pDONOR 6colors
Purpose: bigMamAct assembled plasmid for 6colors cellular labelling
Depositing lab: Martin Pelosse. Depositing organization: European Molecular Biology Laboratory (EMBL), Grenoble. Publication: biGMamAct: efficient CRISPR/Cas9-mediated docking of large functional DNA cargoes at the ACTB locus. Pelosse M, Marcia M. Synthetic Biology 2025.02.13 10.1093/synbio/ysaf003.
Backbone
  Vector backbone: pBIG
  Vector type: Mammalian Expression, CRISPR
Growth in bacteria
  Bacterial resistance: Gentamicin, 10 μg/mL
  Growth temperature: 30°C
  Growth strain: NEB Stable
  Copy number: High Copy
Gene/Insert
  Gene/Insert name: mito-mCherry, EYFP-tubulin, H2B iRFP720, GTS-mTagBFP, mTFP1-actin
  Species: H. sapiens (human), Synthetic
  Mutation: See Depositor Comments
  Cloning method: Gibson Cloning
Terms and licenses: Academic/Nonprofit Terms; Industry Terms: Not Available to Industry
Depositor comments: Addgene's NGS results found F394L mutation in EYFP-tubulin that does not affect plasmid function. Please visit https://doi.org/10.1101/2024.04.18.590029 for bioRxiv preprint.
How to cite: pDONOR 6colors was a gift from Martin Pelosse (Addgene plasmid # 229974 ; http://n2t.net/addgene:229974 ; RRID:Addgene_229974)
