[The description below was written by a language model from this plasmid's Addgene catalogue record.]
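Description:
pDONOR 6colors is a multigene donor plasmid built on the pBIG backbone and assembled by Gibson cloning as part of the biGMamAct system, which uses CRISPR/Cas9 to dock large functional DNA cargoes at the human ACTB locus. It is catalogued as a mammalian expression and CRISPR vector. In bacteria it is maintained as a high-copy plasmid under gentamicin selection, in a recombination-reduced strain suited to large or repeat-rich constructs. The record does not name the origin of replication.

The payload is a set of fluorescent fusion proteins, each intended to mark a different subcellular structure in a spectrally distinct colour. mito-mCherry labels mitochondria, EYFP-tubulin labels microtubules, and H2B-iRFP720 labels chromatin in the nucleus. GTS-mTagBFP presumably carries a Golgi targeting sequence, and mTFP1-actin labels the actin cytoskeleton. The components are of human and synthetic origin. Although the name and stated purpose refer to six colours, only five labelled cassettes are listed in the insert field, and the record does not state what provides the sixth. It also gives no information on the promoters, terminators, homology arms, guide RNA elements or any mammalian selection marker, and no feature table is available to fill in these details.

Repository sequencing found an F394L substitution in the EYFP-tubulin fusion, which the depositor reports does not affect plasmid function. The construct is meant for multicolour labelling of cells, and it demonstrates that a large multi-cassette cargo can be integrated at ACTB so that several organelles and cytoskeletal structures can be imaged at once.
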