>Addgene plasmid #229974 | pDONOR 6colors | addgene full sequence | sequence record 461259 | Addgene NGS Result
TTGCGCCTTTTCCAAGGCAGCCCTGGGTTTGCGCAGGGACGCGGCTGCTCTGGGCGTGGTTCCGGGAAAC
GCAGCGGCGCCGACCCTGGGTCTCGCACATTCTTCACGTCCGTTCGCAGCGTCACCCGGATCTTCGCCGC
TACCCTTGTGGGCCCCCCGGCGACGCTTCCTGCTCCGCCCCTAAGTCGGGAAGGTTCCTTGCGGTTCGCG
GCGTGCCGGACGTGACAAACGGAAGCCGCACGTCTCACTAGTACCCTCGCAGACGGACAGCGCCAGGGAG
CAATGGCAGCGCGCCGACCGCGATGGGCTGTGGCCAATAGCGGCTGCTCAGCAGGGCGCGCCGAGAGCAG
CGGCCGGGAAGGGGCGGTGCGGGAGGCGGGGTGTGGGGCGGTAGTGTGGGCCCTGTTCCTGCCCGCGCGG
TGTTCCGCATTCTGCAAGCCTCCGGAGCGCACGTCGGCAGTCGGCTCCCTCGTTGACCGAATCACCGACC
TCTCTCCCCAGCTCTGGCTAACTAGAGAACCCACTGCTTACTGGCTTATCGAAATATAACCGTCAGATCC
GCTGCCACCATGGTGAGCGTGATCAAGCCCGAGATGAAGATCAAGCTGTGCATGAGGGGCACCGTGAACG
GCCACAACTTCGTGATCGAGGGCGAGGGCAAGGGCAACCCCTACGAGGGCACCCAGATCCTGGACCTGAA
CGTGACCGAGGGCGCCCCCCTGCCCTTCGCCTACGACATCCTGACCACCGTGTTCCAGTACGGCAACAGG
GCCTTCACCAAGTACCCCGCCGACATCCAGGACTACTTCAAGCAGACCTTCCCCGAGGGCTACCACTGGG
AGAGGAGCATGACCTACGAGGACCAGGGCATCTGCACCGCCACCAGCAACATCAGCATGAGGGGCGACTG
CTTCTTCTACGACATCAGGTTCGACGGCACCAACTTCCCCCCCAACGGCCCCGTGATGCAGAAGAAGACC
CTGAAGTGGGAGCCCAGCACCGAGAAGATGTACGTGGAGGACGGCGTGCTGAAGGGCGACGTGAACATGA
GGCTGCTGCTGGAGGGCGGCGGCCACTACAGGTGCGACTTCAAGACCACCTACAAGGCCAAGAAGGAGGT
GAGGCTGCCCGACGCCCACAAGATCGACCACAGGATCGAGATCCTGAAGCACGACAAGGACTACAACAAG
GTGAAGCTGTACGAGAACGCCGTGGCCAGGTACTCCATGCTGCCCAGCCAGGCCAAGTCCGGACTCAGAT
CTCGAGCTGATCCAAAAAAGAAGAGAAAGGTAGATCCAAAAAAGAAGAGAAAGGTAGATCCAAAAAAGAA
GAGAAAGGTAGGATCCACCGAGGGCAGAGGAAGTCTGCTAACATGCGGTGACGTCGAGGAGAATCCTGGC
CCCGTATACATGAAAAAGCCTGAACTCACCGCGACGTCTGTCGAGAAGTTTCTGATCGAAAAGTTCGACA
GCGTCTCCGACCTGATGCAGCTCTCGGAGGGCGAAGAATCTCGTGCTTTCAGCTTCGATGTAGGAGGGCG
TGGATATGTCCTGCGGGTAAATAGCTGCGCCGATGGTTTCTACAAAGATCGTTATGTTTATCGGCACTTT
GCATCGGCCGCGCTCCCGATTCCGGAAGTGCTTGACATTGGGGAATTCAGCGAGAGCCTGACCTATTGCA
TCTCCCGCCGTGCACAGGGTGTCACGTTGCAAGACCTGCCTGAAACCGAACTGCCCGCTGTTCTGCAGCC
GGTCGCGGAGGCCATGGATGCGATCGCTGCGGCCGATCTTAGCCAGACGAGCGGGTTCGGCCCATTCGGA
CCGCAAGGAATCGGTCAATACACTACATGGCGTGATTTCATATGCGCGATTGCTGATCCCCATGTGTATC
ACTGGCAAACTGTGATGGACGACACCGTCAGTGCGTCCGTCGCGCAGGCTCTCGATGAGCTGATGCTTTG
GGCCGAGGACTGCCCCGAAGTCCGGCACCTCGTGCACGCGGATTTCGGCTCCAACAATGTCCTGACGGAC
AATGGCCGCATAACAGCGGTCATTGACTGGAGCGAGGCGATGTTCGGGGATTCCCAATACGAGGTCGCCA
ACATCTTCTTCTGGAGGCCGTGGTTGGCTTGTATGGAGCAGCAGACGCGCTACTTCGAGCGGAGGCATCC
GGAGCTTGCAGGATCGCCGCGGCTCCGGGCGTATATGCTCCGCATTGGTCTTGACCAACTCTATCAGAGC
TTGGTTGACGGCAATTTCGATGATGCAGCTTGGGCGCAGGGTCGATGCGACGCAATCGTCCGATCCGGAG
CCGGGACTGTCGGGCGTACACAAATCGCCCGCAGAAGCGCGGCCGTCTGGACCGATGGCTGTGTAGAAGT
ACTCGCCGATAGTGGAAACCGACGCCCCAGCACTCGTCCGAGGGCAAAGGAATAGCACCTCCCCCTGAAC
CTGAAACAAAAATGAATGCAATTGTTGTTGTTAACTTGTTTATTGCAGCTTATAATGGTTACAAATAAAG
CAATAGCATCACAAATTTCACAAATAAAGCATTTTTTTCACTGCTGATCACTGCTTGAGCCTAGAAGAGT
TCGGTCCCAGGGCTGGCACTCTGTCAAGTGAACGCTCTATGGTCTAAAGATTTAAATCGACCTACTCCGG
AATATTAATAGATCACTCGAGGGATCCAAGCTGGCCGCACGTCTCCCTATCAGTGATAGAGAAGTCGACA
CGTCTCGAGCTCCCTATCAGTGATAGAGAAGGTACGTCTAGAACGTCTCCCTATCAGTGATAGAGAAGTC
GACACGTCTCGAGCTCCCTATCAGTGATAGAGAAGGTACGTCTAGAACGTCTCCCTATCAGTGATAGAGA
AGTCGACACGTCTCGAGCTCCCTATCAGTGATAGAGAAGGTACGTCTAGAACGTCTCCCTATCAGTGATA
GAGAAGTCGACACGTCTCGAGCTCCCTATCAGTGATAGAGAAGGTACCCCCTATATAAGCAGAGCTCGTT
TAGTGAACCGTCAGATCGCCTGGAGACGCCATCCACGCTGTTTTGACCTCCATAGAAGACACCGGGACCG
ATCCAGCCTCCGCGGTGGCGGCCATCACAAGTCATACCGTCCCACCATCGGGCGCGGATCCCGGTCCGAA
GCGCGCGGAATTCAAAGGGCTAGCATGTCCGTCCTGACGCCGCTGCTGCTGCGGGGCTTGACAGGCTCGG
CCCGGCGGCTCCCAGTGCCGCGCGCCAAGATCCATTCGTTGGGGGTGAGCAAGGGCGAGGAGGATAACAT
GGCCATCATCAAGGAGTTCATGCGCTTCAAGGTGCACATGGAGGGCTCCGTGAACGGCCACGAGTTCGAG
ATCGAGGGCGAGGGCGAGGGCCGCCCCTACGAGGGCACCCAGACCGCCAAGCTGAAGGTGACCAAGGGTG
GCCCCCTGCCCTTCGCCTGGGACATCCTGTCCCCTCAGTTCATGTACGGCTCCAAGGCCTACGTGAAGCA
CCCCGCCGACATCCCCGACTACTTGAAGCTGTCCTTCCCCGAGGGCTTCAAGTGGGAGCGCGTGATGAAC
TTCGAGGACGGCGGCGTGGTGACCGTGACCCAGGACTCCTCCCTGCAGGACGGCGAGTTCATCTACAAGG
TGAAGCTGCGCGGCACCAACTTCCCCTCCGACGGCCCCGTAATGCAGAAGAAGACCATGGGCTGGGAGGC
CTCCTCCGAGCGGATGTACCCCGAGGACGGCGCCCTGAAGGGCGAGATCAAGCAGAGGCTGAAGCTGAAG
GACGGCGGCCACTACGACGCTGAGGTCAAGACCACCTACAAGGCCAAGAAGCCCGTGCAGCTGCCCGGCG
CCTACAACGTCAACATCAAGTTGGACATCACCTCCCACAACGAGGACTACACCATCGTGGAACAGTACGA
ACGCGCCGAGGGCCGCCACTCCACCGGCGGCATGGACGAGCTGTACAAGTAACCTACGTCGACGAGCTCA
CTAGTCGCGGCCGCTTTCGAATCTAGAGCCTGCAGTCTCGACAAGCTTGTCGAGAAGTACTAGAGGATCA
TAATCAGCCATACCACATTTGTAGAGGTTTTACTTGCTTTAAAAAACCTCCCACACCTCCCCCTGAACCT
GAAACATAAAATGAATGCAATTGTTGTTGTTAACTTGTTTATTGCAGCTTATAATGGTTACAAATAAAGC
AATAGCATCACAAATTTCACAAATAAAGCATTTTTTTCACTGCATTCTAGTTGTGGTTTGTCCAAACTCA
TCAATGTATCTTATCATGTCTGGATCTGATCACTGCTTGAGCCTAGAAGATCCGGCTGCTAACAAAGCCC
GAAAGGAAGCTGAGTTGGCTGCTGCCACCGCTGAGCAATAACTATCATAACCATTTAAATAAACTGGATA
CTATTGCACGTTTAAATCGACCTACTCCGGAATATTAATAGATCACTCGAGGGATCCAAGCTGGCCGCAC
GTCTCCCTATCAGTGATAGAGAAGTCGACACGTCTCGAGCTCCCTATCAGTGATAGAGAAGGTACGTCTA
GAACGTCTCCCTATCAGTGATAGAGAAGTCGACACGTCTCGAGCTCCCTATCAGTGATAGAGAAGGTACG
TCTAGAACGTCTCCCTATCAGTGATAGAGAAGTCGACACGTCTCGAGCTCCCTATCAGTGATAGAGAAGG
TACGTCTAGAACGTCTCCCTATCAGTGATAGAGAAGTCGACACGTCTCGAGCTCCCTATCAGTGATAGAG
AAGGTACCCCCTATATAAGCAGAGCTCGTTTAGTGAACCGTCAGATCGCCTGGAGACGCCATCCACGCTG
TTTTGACCTCCATAGAAGACACCGGGACCGATCCAGCCTCCGCGGTGGCGGCCATCACAAGTCATACCGT
CCCACCATCGGGCGCGGATCCCGGTCCGAAGCGCGCGGAATTCAAAGGGCTAGCGCTACCGGTCGCCACC
ATGGTGAGCAAGGGCGAGGAGCTGTTCACCGGGGTGGTGCCCATCCTGGTCGAGCTGGACGGCGACGTAA
ACGGCCACAAGTTCAGCGTGTCCGGCGAGGGCGAGGGCGATGCCACCTACGGCAAGCTGACCCTGAAGTT
CATCTGCACCACCGGCAAGCTGCCCGTGCCCTGGCCCACCCTCGTGACCACCTTCGGCTACGGCCTGCAG
TGCTTCGCCCGCTACCCCGACCACATGAAGCAGCACGACTTCTTCAAGTCCGCCATGCCCGAAGGCTACG
TCCAGGAGCGCACCATCTTCTTCAAGGACGACGGCAACTACAAGACCCGCGCCGAGGTGAAGTTCGAGGG
CGACACCCTGGTGAACCGCATCGAGCTGAAGGGCATCGACTTCAAGGAGGACGGCAACATCCTGGGGCAC
AAGCTGGAGTACAACTACAACAGCCACAACGTCTATATCATGGCCGACAAGCAGAAGAACGGCATCAAGG
TGAACTTCAAGATCCGCCACAACATCGAGGACGGCAGCGTGCAGCTCGCCGACCACTACCAGCAGAACAC
CCCCATCGGCGACGGCCCCGTGCTGCTGCCCGACAACCACTACCTGAGCTACCAGTCCGCCCTGAGCAAA
GACCCCAACGAGAAGCGCGATCACATGGTCCTGCTGGAGTTCGTGACCGCCGCCGGGATCACTCTCGGCA
TGGACGAGCTGTACAAGTCCGGACTCAGATCTCGAGTGCGTGAGTGCATCTCCATCCACGTTGGCCAGGC
TGGTGTCCAGATTGGCAATGCCTGCTGGGAGCTCTACTGCCTGGAACACGGCATCCAGCCCGATGGCCAG
ATGCCAAGTGACAAGACCATTGGGGGAGGAGATGACTCCTTCAACACCTTCTTCAGTGAGACGGGCGCTG
GCAAGCACGTGCCCCGGGCTGTGTTTGTAGACTTGGAACCCACAGTCATTGATGAAGTTCGCACTGGCAC
CTACCGCCAGCTCTTCCACCCTGAGCAGCTCATCACAGGCAAGGAAGATGCTGCCAATAACTATGCCCGA
GGGCACTACACCATTGGCAAGGAGATCATTGACCTTGTGTTGGACCGAATTCGCAAGCTGGCTGACCAGT
GCACCGGTCTTCAGGGCTTCTTGGTTTTCCACAGCTTTGGTGGGGGAACTGGTTCTGGGTTAACCTCCCT
GCTCATGGAACGTCTCTCAGTTGATTATGGCAAGAAGTCCAAGCTGGAGTTCTCCATTTACCCAGCACCC
CAGGTTTCCACAGCTGTAGTTGAGCCCTACAACTCCATCCTCACCACCCACACCACCCTGGAGCACTCTG
ATTGTGCCTTCATGGTAGACAATGAGGCCATCTATGACATCTGTCGTAGAAACCTCGATATCGAGCGCCC
AACCTACACTAACCTTAACCGCCTTATTAGCCAGATTGTGTCCTCCATCACTGCTTCCCTGAGATTTGAT
GGAGCCCTGAATGTTGACCTGACAGAATTCCAGACCAACCTGGTGCCCTACCCCCGCATCCACTTCCCTC
TGGCCACATATGCCCCTGTCATCTCTGCTGAGAAAGCCTACCATGAACAGCTTTCTGTAGCAGAGATCAC
CAATGCTTGCTTTGAGCCAGCCAACCAGATGGTGAAATGTGACCCTCGCCATGGTAAATACATGGCTTGC
TGCCTGTTGTACCGTGGTGACGTGGTTCCCAAAGATGTCAATGCTGCCATTGCCACCATCAAAACCAAGC
GCAGCATCCAGTTTGTGGATTGGTGCCCCACTGGCTTCAAGGTTGGCATCAACTACCAGCCTCCCACTGT
GGTGCCTGGTGGAGACCTGGCCAAGGTACAGAGAGCTGTGTGCATGCTGAGCAACACCACAGCCATTGCT
GAGGCCTGGGCTCGCCTGGACCACAAGTTTGACCTGATGTATGCCAAGCGTGCCTTTGTTCACTGGTACG
TGGGTGAGGGGATGGAGGAAGGCGAGTTTTCAGAGGCCCGTGAAGATATGGCTGCCCTTGAGAAGGATTA
TGAGGAGGTTGGTGTGGATTCTGTTGAAGGAGAGGGTGAGGAAGAAGGAGAGGAATACTAAGGATCCACC
GGCCTACGTCGACGAGCTCACTAGTCGCGGCCGCTTTCGAATCTAGAGCCTGCAGTCTCGACAAGCTTGT
CGAGAAGTACTAGAGGATCATAATCAGCCATACCACATTTGTAGAGGTTTTACTTGCTTTAAAAAACCTC
CCACACCTCCCCCTGAACCTGAAACATAAAATGAATGCAATTGTTGTTGTTAACTTGTTTATTGCAGCTT
ATAATGGTTACAAATAAAGCAATAGCATCACAAATTTCACAAATAAAGCATTTTTTTCACTGCATTCTAG
TTGTGGTTTGTCCAAACTCATCAATGTATCTTATCATGTCTGGATCTGATCACTGCTTGAGCCTAGAAGA
TCCGGCTGCTAACAAAGCCCGAAAGGAAGCTGAGTTGGCTGCTGCCACCGCTGAGCAATAACTATCATAA
CCATTTAAATAAACCTAATGATGCCTGATGTTTAAATCGACCTACTCCGGAATATTAATAGATCACTCGA
GGGATCCAAGCTGGCCGCACGTCTCCCTATCAGTGATAGAGAAGTCGACACGTCTCGAGCTCCCTATCAG
TGATAGAGAAGGTACGTCTAGAACGTCTCCCTATCAGTGATAGAGAAGTCGACACGTCTCGAGCTCCCTA
TCAGTGATAGAGAAGGTACGTCTAGAACGTCTCCCTATCAGTGATAGAGAAGTCGACACGTCTCGAGCTC
CCTATCAGTGATAGAGAAGGTACGTCTAGAACGTCTCCCTATCAGTGATAGAGAAGTCGACACGTCTCGA
GCTCCCTATCAGTGATAGAGAAGGTACCCCCTATATAAGCAGAGCTCGTTTAGTGAACCGTCAGATCGCC
TGGAGACGCCATCCACGCTGTTTTGACCTCCATAGAAGACACCGGGACCGATCCAGCCTCCGCGGTGGCG
GCCATCACAAGTCATACCGTCCCACCATCGGGCGCGGATCCCGGTCCGAAGCGCGCGGAATTCAAAGGAT
GCCAGAGCCAGCGAAGTCTGCTCCCGCCCCGAAAAAGGGCTCCAAGAAGGCGGTGACTAAGGCGCAGAAG
AAAGGCGGCAAGAAGCGCAAGCGCAGCCGCAAGGAGAGCTATTCCATCTATGTGTACAAGGTTCTGAAGC
AGGTCCACCCTGACACCGGCATTTCGTCCAAGGCCATGGGCATCATGAATTCGTTTGTGAACGACATTTT
CGAGCGCATCGCAGGTGAGGCTTCCCGCCTGGCGCATTACAACAAGCGCTCGACCATCACCTCCAGGGAG
ATCCAGACGGCCGTGCGCCTGCTGCTGCCTGGGGAGTTGGCCAAGCACGCCGTGTCCGAGGGTACTAAGG
CCATCACCAAGTACACCAGCGCTAAGGATCCACCGGTCGCCACCATGGCCGAAGGGAGCGTGGCAAGACA
GCCCGATCTGCTGACATGCGACGACGAACCAATCCACATTCCAGGAGCTATCCAGCCTCATGGACTGCTG
CTGGCTCTGGCCGCTGACATGACTATCGTGGCAGGCTCTGATAACCTGCCAGAGCTGACCGGGCTGGCTA
TCGGAGCACTGATTGGCCGGTCCGCAGCCGACGTGTTCGATTCTGAGACTCACAATAGACTGACCATCGC
CCTGGCTGAACCTGGGGCTGCAGTGGGAGCCCCAATTACCGTCGGCTTCACAATGCGAAAGGACGCTGGC
TTTATCGGGTCCTGGCACCGCCATGATCAGCTGATTTTTCTGGAGCTGGAACCACCTCAGAGAGACGTGG
CAGAGCCACAGGCTTTCTTTCGGAGAACAAACAGCGCCATCAGGCGCCTGCAGGCCGCTGAGACTCTGGA
ATCCGCTTGCGCAGCCGCTGCACAGGAAGTGAGGAAGATCACCGGGTTCGATCGCGTCATGATCTACAGA
TTCGCCTCAGACTTTAGCGGAGAAGTGATCGCAGAAGATCGCTGTGCCGAGGTCGAAAGTAAACTGGGCC
TGCATTACCCAGCCTCAACCGTGCCTGCACAGGCACGACGGCTGTATACAATCAACCCCGTGCGGATCAT
TCCCGACATTAATTACAGACCAGTGCCCGTCACACCTGACCTGAACCCAGTGACTGGGAGGCCCATCGAT
CTGAGCTTCGCCATTCTGCGCAGCGTGTCCCCTGTCCACCTGGAGTTTATGAGGAATATCGGAATGCATG
GCACCATGTCTATCAGTATTCTGAGAGGCGAAAGGCTGTGGGGGCTGATCGTGTGCCACCATCGGACACC
TTACTATGTGGACCTGGACGGCAGGCAGGCTTGTGAACTGGTGGCTCAGGTGCTGGCTTGGCAGATTGGC
GTGATGAAGGAGGAATAACCTACGTCGACGAGCTCACTAGTCGCGGCCGCTTTCGAATCTAGAGCCTGCA
GTCTCGACAAGCTTGTCGAGAAGTACTAGAGGATCATAATCAGCCATACCACATTTGTAGAGGTTTTACT
TGCTTTAAAAAACCTCCCACACCTCCCCCTGAACCTGAAACATAAAATGAATGCAATTGTTGTTGTTAAC
TTGTTTATTGCAGCTTATAATGGTTACAAATAAAGCAATAGCATCACAAATTTCACAAATAAAGCATTTT
TTTCACTGCATTCTAGTTGTGGTTTGTCCAAACTCATCAATGTATCTTATCATGTCTGGATCTGATCACT
GCTTGAGCCTAGAAGATCCGGCTGCTAACAAAGCCCGAAAGGAAGCTGAGTTGGCTGCTGCCACCGCTGA
GCAATAACTATCATAACCATTTAAATAAACGGTTCACATAGCTTAGTTTAAATCGACCTACTCCGGAATA
TTAATAGATCACTCGAGGGATCCAAGCTGGCCGCACGTCTCCCTATCAGTGATAGAGAAGTCGACACGTC
TCGAGCTCCCTATCAGTGATAGAGAAGGTACGTCTAGAACGTCTCCCTATCAGTGATAGAGAAGTCGACA
CGTCTCGAGCTCCCTATCAGTGATAGAGAAGGTACGTCTAGAACGTCTCCCTATCAGTGATAGAGAAGTC
GACACGTCTCGAGCTCCCTATCAGTGATAGAGAAGGTACGTCTAGAACGTCTCCCTATCAGTGATAGAGA
AGTCGACACGTCTCGAGCTCCCTATCAGTGATAGAGAAGGTACCCCCTATATAAGCAGAGCTCGTTTAGT
GAACCGTCAGATCGCCTGGAGACGCCATCCACGCTGTTTTGACCTCCATAGAAGACACCGGGACCGATCC
AGCCTCCGCGGTGGCGGCCATCACAAGTCATACCGTCCCACCATCGGGCGCGGATCCCGGTCCGAAGCGC
GCGGAATTCAAAGGATGAGGCTTCGTGAACCCTTGTTGTCAGGCTCTGCTGCCATGCCCGGTGCCAGCCT
GCAAAGGGCATGTCGTCTTCTGGTTGCGGTGTGTGCATTGCATCTCGGGGTGACTCTTGTGTATTATCTT
GCGGGAAGAGATCTCTCCCGGCTTCCACAGTTGGTGGGCGTGAGTACCCCCTTGCAAGGCGGTTCAAATA
GCGCTGCAGCTATTGGACAAAGCAGCGGCGAACTGAGGACAGGCGGCGCTAAAGACCCACCAGTAGCGAC
TAGCGAGCTGATTAAGGAGAACATGCACATGAAGCTGTACATGGAGGGCACCGTGGACAACCATCACTTC
AAGTGCACATCCGAGGGCGAAGGCAAGCCCTACGAGGGCACCCAGACCATGAGAATCAAGGTGGTCGAGG
GCGGCCCTCTCCCCTTCGCCTTCGACATCCTGGCTACTAGCTTCCTCTACGGCAGCAAGACCTTCATCAA
CCACACCCAGGGCATCCCCGACTTCTTCAAGCAGTCCTTCCCTGAGGGCTTCACATGGGAGAGAGTCACC
ACATACGAAGACGGGGGCGTGCTGACCGCTACCCAGGACACCAGCCTCCAGGACGGCTGCCTCATCTACA
ACGTCAAGATCAGAGGGGTGAACTTCACATCCAACGGCCCTGTGATGCAGAAGAAAACACTCGGCTGGGA
GGCCTTCACCGAGACGCTGTACCCCGCTGACGGCGGCCTGGAAGGCAGAAACGACATGGCCCTGAAGCTC
GTGGGCGGGAGCCATCTGATCGCAAACATCAAGACCACATATAGATCCAAGAAACCCGCTAAGAACCTCA
AGATGCCTGGCGTCTACTATGTGGACTACAGACTGGAAAGAATCAAGGAGGCCAACAACGAGACCTACGT
CGAGCAGCACGAGGTGGCAGTGGCCAGATACTGCGACCTCCCTAGCAAACTGGGGCACAAGCTTAATGGA
TCCTAGCCTACGTCGACGAGCTCACTAGTCGCGGCCGCTTTCGAATCTAGAGCCTGCAGTCTCGACAAGC
TTGTCGAGAAGTACTAGAGGATCATAATCAGCCATACCACATTTGTAGAGGTTTTACTTGCTTTAAAAAA
CCTCCCACACCTCCCCCTGAACCTGAAACATAAAATGAATGCAATTGTTGTTGTTAACTTGTTTATTGCA
GCTTATAATGGTTACAAATAAAGCAATAGCATCACAAATTTCACAAATAAAGCATTTTTTTCACTGCATT
CTAGTTGTGGTTTGTCCAAACTCATCAATGTATCTTATCATGTCTGGATCTGATCACTGCTTGAGCCTAG
AAGATCCGGCTGCTAACAAAGCCCGAAAGGAAGCTGAGTTGGCTGCTGCCACCGCTGAGCAATAACTATC
ATAACCATTTAAATAAACACTGACATTGACTTGGTTTAAATCGACCTACTCCGGAATATTAATAGATCAC
TCGAGGGATCCAAGCTGGCCGCACGTCTCCCTATCAGTGATAGAGAAGTCGACACGTCTCGAGCTCCCTA
TCAGTGATAGAGAAGGTACGTCTAGAACGTCTCCCTATCAGTGATAGAGAAGTCGACACGTCTCGAGCTC
CCTATCAGTGATAGAGAAGGTACGTCTAGAACGTCTCCCTATCAGTGATAGAGAAGTCGACACGTCTCGA
GCTCCCTATCAGTGATAGAGAAGGTACGTCTAGAACGTCTCCCTATCAGTGATAGAGAAGTCGACACGTC
TCGAGCTCCCTATCAGTGATAGAGAAGGTACCCCCTATATAAGCAGAGCTCGTTTAGTGAACCGTCAGAT
CGCCTGGAGACGCCATCCACGCTGTTTTGACCTCCATAGAAGACACCGGGACCGATCCAGCCTCCGCGGT
GGCGGCCATCACAAGTCATACCGTCCCACCATCGGGCGCGGATCCCGGTCCGAAGCGCGCGGAATTCAAA
GGCCGCCATGGTGAGCAAGGGCGAGGAGACCACAATGGGCGTAATCAAGCCCGACATGAAGATCAAGCTG
AAGATGGAGGGCAACGTGAATGGCCACGCCTTCGTGATCGAGGGCGAGGGCGAGGGCAAGCCCTACGACG
GCACCAACACCATCAACCTGGAGGTGAAGGAGGGAGCCCCCCTGCCCTTCTCCTACGACATTCTGACCAC
CGCGTTCGCCTACGGCAACAGGGCCTTCACCAAGTACCCCGACGACATCCCCAACTACTTCAAGCAGTCC
TTCCCCGAGGGCTACTCTTGGGAGCGCACCATGACCTTCGAGGACAAGGGCATCGTGAAGGTGAAGTCCG
ACATCTCCATGGAGGAGGACTCCTTCATCTACGAGATACACCTCAAGGGCGAGAACTTCCCCCCCAACGG
CCCCGTGATGCAGAAGAAGACCACCGGCTGGGACGCCTCCACCGAGAGGATGTACGTGCGCGACGGCGTG
CTGAAGGGCGACGTCAAGCACAAGCTGCTGCTGGAGGGCGGCGGCCACCACCGCGTTGACTTCAAGACCA
TCTACAGGGCCAAGAAGGCGGTGAAGCTGCCCGACTATCACTTTGTGGACCACCGCATCGAGATCCTGAA
CCACGACAAGGACTACAACAAGGTGACCGTTTACGAGAGCGCCGTGGCCCGCAACTCCACCGACGGCATG
GACGAGCTGTACAAGGGATCAGGATCAGGATCAATGGATGATGATATCGCCGCGCTCGTCGTCGACAACG
GCTCCGGCATGTGCAAGGCCGGCTTCGCGGGCGACGATGCCCCCCGGGCCGTCTTCCCCTCCATCGTGGG
GCGCCCCAGGCACCAGGGCGTGATGGTGGGCATGGGTCAGAAGGATTCCTATGTGGGCGACGAGGCCCAG
AGCAAGAGAGGCATCCTCACCCTGAAGTACCCCATCGAGCACGGCATCGTCACCAACTGGGACGACATGG
AGAAAATCTGGCACCACACCTTCTACAATGAGCTGCGTGTGGCTCCCGAGGAGCACCCCGTGCTGCTGAC
CGAGGCCCCCCTGAACCCCAAGGCCAACCGCGAGAAGATGACCCAGATCATGTTTGAGACCTTCAACACC
CCAGCCATGTACGTTGCTATCCAGGCTGTGCTATCCCTGTACGCCTCTGGCCGTACCACTGGCATCGTGA
TGGACTCCGGTGACGGGGTCACCCACACTGTGCCCATCTACGAGGGGTATGCCCTCCCCCATGCCATCCT
GCGTCTGGACCTGGCTGGCCGGGACCTGACTGACTACCTCATGAAGATCCTCACCGAGCGCGGCTACAGC
TTCACCACCACGGCCGAGCGGGAAATCGTGCGTGACATTAAGGAGAAGCTGTGCTACGTCGCCCTGGACT
TCGAGCAAGAGATGGCCACGGCTGCTTCCAGCTCCTCCCTGGAGAAGAGCTACGAGCTGCCTGACGGCCA
GGTCATCACCATTGGCAATGAGCGGTTCCGCTGCCCTGAGGCACTCTTCCAGCCTTCCTTCCTGGGCATG
GAGTCCTGTGGCATCCACGAAACTACCTTCAACTCCATCATGAAGTGTGACGTGGACATCCGCAAAGACC
TGTACGCCAACACAGTGCTGTCTGGCGGCACCACCATGTACCCTGGCATTGCCGACAGGATGCAGAAGGA
GATCACTGCCCTGGCACCCAGCACAATGAAGATCAAGATCATTGCTCCTCCTGAGCGCAAGTACTCCGTG
TGGATCGGCGGCTCCATCCTGGCCTCGCTGTCCACCTTCCAGCAGATGTGGATCAGCAAGCAGGAGTATG
ACGAGTCCGGCCCCTCCATCGTCCACCGCAAATGCTTCTGACCTACGTCGACGAGCTCACTAGTCGCGGC
CGCTTTCGAATCTAGAGCCTGCAGTCTCGACAAGCTTGTCGAGAAGTACTAGAGGATCATAATCAGCCAT
ACCACATTTGTAGAGGTTTTACTTGCTTTAAAAAACCTCCCACACCTCCCCCTGAACCTGAAACATAAAA
TGAATGCAATTGTTGTTGTTAACTTGTTTATTGCAGCTTATAATGGTTACAAATAAAGCAATAGCATCAC
AAATTTCACAAATAAAGCATTTTTTTCACTGCATTCTAGTTGTGGTTTGTCCAAACTCATCAATGTATCT
TATCATGTCTGGATCTGATCACTGCTTGAGCCTAGAAGATCCGGCTGCTAACAAAGCCCGAAAGGAAGCT
GAGTTGGCTGCTGCCACCGCTGAGCAATAACTATCATAACCATTTAAATAAATCTATATCTCAATCGGGG
TTACGTCGATACCCCACCGAGACCCCATTGGGACCAATACGCCCGCGTTTCTTCCTTTTCCCCACCCCAA
CCCCCAAGTTCGGGTGAAGGCCCAGGGCTCGCAGCCAACGTCGGGGCGGCAAGCCCTGCCATAGCCACTA
CGGGTTAATTAAAAACTATATCTCAATCGGGGTTTAAACAGGAGATCCGGAGTTTTCGTTCCACTGAGCG
TCAGACCCCGTAGAAAAGATCAAAGGATCTTCTTGAGATCCTTTTTTTCTGCGCGTAATCTGCTGCTTGC
AAACAAAAAAACCACCGCTACCAGCGGTGGTTTGTTTGCCGGATCAAGAGCTACCAACTCTTTTTCCGAA
GGTAACTGGCTTCAGCAGAGCGCAGATACCAAATACTATTCTTCTAGTGTAGCCGTAGTTAGGCCACCAC
TTCAAGAACTCTGTAGCACCGCCTACATACCTCGCTCTGCTAATCCTGTTACCAGTGGCTGCTGCCAGTG
GCGATAAGTCGTGTCTTACCGGGTTGGACTCAAGACGATAGTTACCGGATAAGGCGCAGCGGTCGGGCTG
AACGGGGGGTTCGTGCACACAGCCCAGCTTGGAGCGAACGACCTACACCGAACTGAGATACCTACAGCGT
GAGCTATGAGAAAGCGCCACGCTTCCCGAAGGGAGAAAGGCGGACAGGTATCCGGTAAGCGGCAGGGTCG
GAACAGGAGAGCGCACGAGGGAGCTTCCAGGGGGAAACGCCTGGTATCTTTATAGTCCTGTCGGGTTTCG
CCACCTCTGACTTGAGCGTCGATTTTTGTGATGCTCGTCAGGGGGGCGGAGCCTATGGAAAAACGCCAGC
AACGCGGCCTTTTTACGGTTCCTGGCCCCGATCTCGGCTTGAACGAATTGTTAGGTGGCGGTACTTGGGT
CGATATCAAAGTGCATCACTTCTTCCCGTATGCCCAACTTTGTATAGAGAGCCACTGCGGGATCGTCACC
GTAATCTGCTTGCACGTAGATCACATAAGCACCAAGCGCGTTGGCCTCATGCTTGAGGAGATTGATGAGC
GCGGTGGCAATGCCCTGCCTCCGGTGCTCGCCGGAGACTGCGAGATCATAGATATAGATCTCACTACGCG
GCTGCTCAAACTTGGGCAGAACGTAAGCCGCGAGAGCGCCAACAACCGCTTCTTGGTCGAAGGCAGCAAG
CGCGATGAATGTCTTACTACGGAGCAAGTTCCCGAGGTAATCGGAGTCCGGCTGATGTTGGGAGTAGGTG
GCTACGTCTCCGAACTCACGACCGAAAAGATCAAGAGCAGCCCGCATGGATTTGACTTGGTCAGGGCCGA
GCCTACATGTGCGAATGATGCCCATACTTGAGCCACCTAACTTTGTTTTAGGGCGACTGCCCTGCTGCGT
AACATCGTTGCTGCTCCATAACATCAAACATCGACCCACGGCGTAACGCGCTTGCTGCTTGGATGCCCGA
GGCATAGACTGTACAAAAAAACAGTCATAACAAGCCATGAAAACCGCCACTGCGCCGTTACCACCGCTGC
GTTCGGTCAAGGTTCTGGACCAGTTGCGTGAGCGCATACGCTACTTGCATTACAGTTTACGAACCGAACA
GGCTTATGTCAACTGGGTTCGTGCCTTCGCCGCGGTACCATAACTTCGTATAGCATACATTATACGAAGT
TATCTGGGTTTAAACGCTCTATGGTCTAAAGTTTTTATCGAGGCTAACTGAAACACGGAACAAGCAGTGA
TCAGATCCAGACATGATAAGATACATTGATGAGTTTGGACAAACCACAACTAGAATGCAGTGAAAAAAAT
GCTTTATTTGTGAAATTTGTGATGCTATTGCTTTATTTGTAACCATTATAAGCTGCAATAAACAAGTTAA
CAACAACAATTGCATTCATTTTATGTTTCAGGTTCAGGGGGAGGTGTCAGGCACCGGGCTTGCGGGTCAT
GCACCAGGTGCGCGGTCCTTCGGGCACCTCGACGTCGGCGGTGACGGTGAAGCCGAGCCGCTCGTAGAAG
GGGAGGTTGTGGGGCGCGGAGGTCTCCAGGAAGGCGGGCACCCCGGCGCGCTCGGCCGCCTCCACTCCGG
GGAGCACGACGGCGCTGCCCAGACCCTTGCCCTGGTGGTCGGGCGAGACGCCGACGGTGGCCAGGAACCA
CGCGGGCTCCTTGGGCCGGTGCGGCGCCAGGAGGCCTTCCATCTGTTGCTGCGCGGCCAGCCGGGAACCG
CTCAACTCGGCCATGCGCGGGCCGATCTCGGCGAACACCGCCCCCGCTTCGACGCTCTCCGGCGTGGTCC
AGACCGCCACCGCGGCGCCGTCGTCCGCGACCCACACCTTGCCGATGTCGAGCCCGACGCGCGTGAGGAA
GAGTTCTTGCAGCTCGGTGACCCGCTCGATGTGGCGGTCCGGATCGACGGTGTGGCGCGTGGCGGGGTAG
TCGGCGAACGCGGCGGCGAGGGTGCGTACGGCCCTGGGGACGTCGTCGCGGGTGGCGAGGCGCACCGTGG
GCTTGTACTCGGTCATCCCAGGACCGGGGTTTTCTTCCACGTCTCCTGCTTGCTTTAACAGAGAGAAGTT
CGTGGCCCCGGGGAGCATGTCAAGGTCAAAATCGTCAAGAGCGTCAGCAGGCAGCATATCAAGGTCAAAG
TCGTCAAGGGCATCGGCTGGGAGCATGTCTAAGTCAAAATCGTCAAGGGCGTCGGCCGGCCCGCCGCTTT
CGCACTTTAGCTGTTTCTCCAGGCCACATATGATTAGTTCCAGGCCGAAAAGGAAGGCAGGTTCGGCTCC
CTGCCGGTCGAACAGCTCAATTGCTTGTCTCAGAAGTGGGGGCATAGAATCGGTGGTAGGTGTCTCTCTT
TCCTCTTTTGCTACTTGATGCTCCTGTTCCTCCAATACGCAGCCCAGTGTAAAGTGGCCCACGGCGGACA
GAGCGTACAGTGCGTTCTCCAGGGAGAAGCCTTGCTGACACAGGAACGCGAGCTGATTTTCCAGGGTTTC
GTACTGTTTCTCTGTTGGGCGGGTGCCGAGATGCACTTTAGCCCCGTCGCGATGTGAGAGGAGAGCACAG
CGGAATGACTTGGCGTTGTTCCGCAGAAAGTCTTGCCATGACTCGCCTTCCAGGGGGCAGAAGTGGGTAT
GATGCCTGTCCAGCATCTCGATTGGCAGGGCATCGAGCAGGGCCCGCTTGTTCTTCACGTGCCAGTACAG
GGTAGGCTGCTCAACTCCCAGCTTTTGAGCGAGTTTCCTTGTCGTCAGGCCTTCGATACCGACTCCATTG
AGTAATTCCAGAGCGCCGTTTATGACTTTGCTCTTGTCCAGTCTAGACATGGGGCCAGGATTCTCCTCGA
CGTCACCGCATGTTAGCAGACTTCCTCTGCCCTCTCCCGATCCGGCCCCGAAGCATTTGCGGTGGACGAT
GGAGGGGCCGGACTCGTCATACTCCTGCTTGCTGATCCACATCTGCTGGAAGGTGGACAGCGAGGCCAGG
ATGGAGCCGCCGATCCACACGGAGTACTTGCGCTCAGGAGGAGCAATGATCTGAGGAGGGAAGGGGACAG
GCAGTGAGGACCCTGGATGTGACAGCTCCCCACACACCCTGTGGTGTGTGGGGAGCTGTCTCAT
